Addgene plasmid #129889: pRDAX-124 N-Tag miRFP670[1] L10 FRB EBPF2
Purpose: PPI (BiFC/TriFC) assay vector
Depositing lab: Gary Lewin. Depositing organization: Max-Delbrueck-Centrum fuer Molekulare Medizin (MDC).
Backbone
  Vector backbone: custom built
  Vector type: Mammalian Expression
Growth in bacteria
  Bacterial resistance: Ampicillin, 100 μg/mL
  Growth temperature: 37°C
  Growth strain: DH5alpha
  Copy number: High Copy
Gene/Insert
  Gene/Insert name: FRB
  Species: M. musculus (mouse)
  Cloning method: Restriction Enzyme; 5′ cloning site unknown (unknown if destroyed); 3′ cloning site unknown (unknown if destroyed)
Terms and licenses: Academic/Nonprofit Terms; Industry Terms: Not Available to Industry
How to cite: pRDAX-124 N-Tag miRFP670[1] L10 FRB EBPF2 was a gift from Gary Lewin (Addgene plasmid # 129889 ; http://n2t.net/addgene:129889 ; RRID:Addgene_129889)
