[The description below was written by a language model from this plasmid's Addgene catalogue record and pLannotate feature annotations shown in this document.]
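Description:
pRDAX-124 N-Tag miRFP670[1] L10 FRB EBPF2 is a custom-built mammalian expression plasmid of about 6.6 kb, designed as a vector for protein–protein interaction assays based on bimolecular or trimolecular fluorescence complementation (BiFC/TriFC). It is propagated in E. coli as a high-copy plasmid through a ColE1/pUC-type origin and is selected with ampicillin via the β-lactamase gene and its native promoter. No mammalian selection marker is annotated.

The expression cassette is driven by the human CMV immediate-early enhancer and promoter, followed by a chimeric β-globin/immunoglobulin intron that promotes efficient processing of the transcript. The first open reading frame encodes a fragment of the near-infrared, biliverdin-dependent fluorescent protein miRFP670, placed N-terminal to FRB, the FKBP–rapamycin binding domain. The name suggests this is split fragment "[1]" joined through a linker ("L10"), although the linker is not annotated separately. The catalogue lists the FRB insert as mouse, whereas the automated annotation matches it to the human FRAP domain. On its own the miRFP670 fragment should not fluoresce; signal is expected only when an interacting partner carrying the complementary fragment brings the halves together. FRB is commonly used this way as a rapamycin-inducible control with FKBP, though the record does not name the partner construct.

Downstream, an EMCV IRES allows translation of EBFP2 from the same transcript, giving a blue fluorescent marker of transfected cells and expression level that is independent of complementation. A second chimeric intron, a WPRE and the bGH polyadenylation signal complete the transcription unit. A T3 promoter, a β-globin coding fragment and a rabbit β-globin poly(A) signal lie further downstream, probably as backbone remnants.
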