Features (pLannotate 1.2.2; 17 found; start..end, strand, type, name):
    155..532     +  enhancer       CMV enhancer: human cytomegalovirus immediate early enhancer
    534..733     +  promoter       CMV promoter: human cytomegalovirus (CMV) immediate early promoter
    872..1004    +  intron         chimeric intron: chimera between introns from human β-globin and immunoglobulin heavy chain genes
   1025..1420    +  CDS            miRFP670 (fragment): miRFP670 is a basic (constitutively fluorescent) near ir fluorescent protein published in 2016, derived from Rhodopseudomonas palustris. It has low acid sensitivity. It requires the cofactor biliverdin for fluorescence.
   1439..1714    +  CDS            FRB: FKBP-rapamycin binding domain of human FRAP
   1731..2317    +  misc_feature   IRES2: internal ribosome entry site (IRES) of the encephalomyocarditis virus (EMCV)
   2318..3037    +  CDS            EBFP2: enhanced blue variant of GFP (Ai et al., 2007) mammalian codon-optimized
   3083..3215    +  intron         chimeric intron: chimera between introns from human β-globin and immunoglobulin heavy chain genes
   3224..3812    +  misc_feature   WPRE: woodchuck hepatitis virus posttranscriptional regulatory element
   3816..3832    +  misc_feature   MCS (fragment): pUC18/19 multiple cloning site
   3845..3956    +  polyA_signal   bGH poly(A) signal: bovine growth hormone polyadenylation signal
   4052..4070    -  promoter       T3 promoter: promoter for bacteriophage T3 RNA polymerase
   4129..4203    +  CDS            HBB (fragment): HBB_PONPY - Experimental evidence at transcript level: Swiss-Prot protein existence level 2. Involved in oxygen transport from the lung to the various peripheral tissues. From Pongo pygmaeus (Bornean orangutan).
   4274..4329    +  polyA_signal   β-globin poly(A) signal: rabbit β-globin polyadenylation signal (Gil and Proudfoot, 1987)
   4708..5296    -  rep_origin     ori: high-copy-number ColE1/pMB1/pBR322/pUC origin of replication
   5467..6327    -  CDS            AmpR: β-lactamase; bla; confers resistance to ampicillin, carbenicillin, and related antibiotics
   6328..6432    -  promoter       AmpR promoter: bla
>Addgene plasmid #129889 | pRDAX-124 N-Tag miRFP670[1] L10 FRB EBPF2 | depositor full sequence | sequence record 249267 | Full Sequence
GCCTGCCTCCAGGCCTCAATATTGGCCATTAGCCATATTATTCATTGGTTATATAGCATAAATCAATATT
GGCTATTGGCCATTGCATACGTTGTATCTATATCATAATATGTACATTTATATTGGCTCATGTCCAATAT
GACCGCCATGTTGGCATTGATTATTGACTAGTTATTAATAGTAATCAATTACGGGGTCATTAGTTCATAG
CCCATATATGGAGTTCCGCGTTACATAACTTACGGTAAATGGCCCGCCTGGCTGACCGCCCAACGACCCC
CGCCCATTGACGTCAATAATGACGTATGTTCCCATAGTAACGCCAATAGGGACTTTCCATTGACGTCAAT
GGGTGGAGTATTTACGGTAAACTGCCCACTTGGCAGTACATCAAGTGTATCATATGCCAAGTCCGCCCCC
TATTGACGTCAATGACGGTAAATGGCCCGCCTGGCATTATGCCCAGTACATGACCTTACGGGACTTTCCT
ACTTGGCAGTACATCTACGTATTAGTCATCGCTATTACCATGGTGATGCGGTTTTGGCAGTACACCAATG
GGCGTGGATAGCGGTTTGACTCACGGGGATTTCCAAGTCTCCACCCCATTGACGTCAATGGGAGTTTGTT
TTGGCACCAAAATCAACGGGACTTTCCAAAATGTCGTAATAACCCCGCCCCGTTGACGCAAATGGGCGGT
AGGCGTGTACGGTGGGAGGTCTATATAAGCAGAGCTCGTTTAGTGAACCGTCAGATCACTAGAAGCTTTA
TTGCGGTAGTTTATCACAGTTAAATTGCTAACGCAGTCAGTGCTTCTGACACAACAGTCTCGAACTTAAG
CTGCAGAAGTTGGTCGTGAGGCACTGGGCAGGTAAGTATCAAGGTTACAAGACAGGTTTAAGGAGACCAA
TAGAAACTGGGCTTGTCGAGACAGAGAAGACTCTTGCGTTTCTGATAGGCACCTATTGGTCTTACTGACA
TCCACTTTGCCTTTCTCTCCACAGGTGTCCACTCCCAGGCCACCATGGTGGCTGGGCATGCTAGCGGTTC
TCCTGCCTTTGGCACCGCTAGTCACTCCAACTGCGAGCACGAGGAGATCCATCTTGCTGGGAGTATCCAG
CCTCACGGAGCCCTTCTGGTCGTTAGCGAACACGATCACCGTGTGATTCAGGCAAGCGCGAATGCAGCCG
AGTTCCTCAACCTGGGCAGTGTGCTGGGAGTTCCCTTGGCCGAAATCGACGGAGATCTGCTGATCAAGAT
TCTGCCCCATCTCGATCCGACAGCTGAAGGCATGCCAGTAGCAGTTAGGTGTCGCATTGGGAATCCGTCC
ACCGAGTATTGCGGTCTGATGCATAGGCCACCAGAAGGAGGGCTGATTATCGAGCTGGAAAGAGCGGGAC
CCGGGAGCTCTGCCAGCGGTGGCAGCACCTCCGTGGCCATCCTCTGGCATGAGATGTGGCATGAAGGCCT
GGAAGAGGCATCTCGTTTGTACTTTGGGGAAAGGAACGTGAAAGGCATGTTTGAGGTGCTGGAGCCCTTG
CATGCTATGATGGAACGGGGCCCCCAGACTCTGAAGGAAACATCCTTTAATCAGGCCTATGGTCGAGATT
TAATGGAGGCCCAAGAGTGGTGCAGGAAGTACATGAAATCAGGGAATGTCAAGGACCTCACCCAAGCCTG
GGACCTCTATTATCATGTGTTCCGACGAATCTCATAAGAATTCAGATCCGCCCCTCTCCCTCCCCCCCCC
CTAACGTTACTGGCCGAAGCCGCTTGGAATAAGGCCGGTGTGCGTTTGTCTATATGTTATTTTCCACCAT
ATTGCCGTCTTTTGGCAATGTGAGGGCCCGGAAACCTGGCCCTGTCTTCTTGACGAGCATTCCTAGGGGT
CTTTCCCCTCTCGCCAAAGGAATGCAAGGTCTGTTGAATGTCGTGAAGGAAGCAGTTCCTCTGGTAGCTT
CTTGAAGACAAACAACGTCTGTAGCGACCCTTTGCAGGCAGCGGAACCCCCCACCTGGCGACAGGTGCCT
CTGCGGCCAAAAGCCACGTGTATAAGATACACCTGCAAAGGCGGCACAACCCCAGTGCCACGTTGTGAGT
TGGATAGTTGTGGAAAGAGTCAAATGGCTCTCCTCAAGCGTATTCAACAAGGGGCTGAAGGATGCCCAGA
AGGTACCCCATTGTATGGGATCTGATCTGGGGCCTCGGTACACATGCTTTACATGTGTTTAGTCGAGGTT
AAAAAAACGTCTAGGCCCCCCGAACCACGGGGACGTGGTTTTCCTTTGAAAAACACGATGATAATATGGC
CACAACCATGGTGAGCAAGGGCGAGGAGCTGTTCACCGGGGTGGTGCCCATCCTGGTCGAGCTGGACGGC
GACGTAAACGGCCACAAGTTCAGCGTGAGGGGCGAGGGCGAGGGCGATGCCACCAACGGCAAGCTGACCC
TGAAGTTCATCTGCACCACCGGCAAGCTGCCCGTGCCCTGGCCCACCCTCGTGACCACCCTGAGCCACGG
CGTGCAGTGCTTCGCCCGCTACCCCGACCACATGAAGCAGCACGACTTCTTCAAGTCCGCCATGCCCGAA
GGCTACGTCCAGGAGCGCACCATCTTCTTCAAGGACGACGGCACCTACAAGACCCGCGCCGAGGTGAAGT
TCGAGGGCGACACCCTGGTGAACCGCATCGAGCTGAAGGGCGTCGACTTCAAGGAGGACGGCAACATCCT
GGGGCACAAGCTGGAGTACAACTTCAACAGCCACAACATCTATATCATGGCCGTCAAGCAGAAGAACGGC
ATCAAGGTGAACTTCAAGATCCGCCACAACGTGGAGGACGGCAGCGTGCAGCTCGCCGACCACTACCAGC
AGAACACCCCCATCGGCGACGGCCCCGTGCTGCTGCCCGACAGCCACTACCTGAGCACCCAGTCCGTGCT
GAGCAAAGACCCCAACGAGAAGCGCGATCACATGGTCCTGCTGGAGTTCCGCACCGCCGCCGGGATCACT
CTCGGCATGGACGAGCTGTACAAGTAAACCGGTGCTCGAGGTACCGATGAATAGCTAAGGTAGAGGCCGC
AGGTAAGTATCAAGGTTACAAGACAGGTTTAAGGAGACCAATAGAAACTGGGCTTGTCGAGACAGAGAAG
ACTCTTGCGTTTCTGATAGGCACCTATTGGTCTTACTGACATCCACTTTGCCTTTCTCTCCACAGGTGTC
GACAATCAACCTCTGGATTACAAAATTTGTGAAAGATTGACTGGTATTCTTAACTATGTTGCTCCTTTTA
CGCTATGTGGATACGCTGCTTTAATGCCTTTGTATCATGCTATTGCTTCCCGTATGGCTTTCATTTTCTC
CTCCTTGTATAAATCCTGGTTGCTGTCTCTTTATGAGGAGTTGTGGCCCGTTGTCAGGCAACGTGGCGTG
GTGTGCACTGTGTTTGCTGACGCAACCCCCACTGGTTGGGGCATTGCCACCACCTGTCAGCTCCTTTCCG
GGACTTTCGCTTTCCCCCTCCCTATTGCCACGGCGGAACTCATCGCCGCCTGCCTTGCCCGCTGCTGGAC
AGGGGCTCGGCTGTTGGGCACTGACAATTCCGTGGTGTTGTCGGGGAAGCTGACGTCCTTTCCATGGCTG
CTCGCCTGTGTTGCCACCTGGATTCTGCGCGGGACGTCCTTCTGCTACGTCCCTTCGGCCCTCAATCCAG
CGGACCTTCCTTCCCGCGGCCTGCTGCCGGCTCTGCGGCCTCTTCCGCGTCTTCGCCTTCGCCCTCAGAC
GAGTCGGATCTCCCTTTGGGCCGCCTCCCCGCCTGGAATTCGAGCTCGGTACGATCAGCCTCGACTGTGC
CTTCTAGTTGCCAGCCATCTGTTGTTTGCCCCTCCCCCGTGCCTTCCTTGACCCTGGAAGGTGCCACTCC
CACTGTCCTTTCCTAATAAAATGAGGAAATTGCATCGCATTGTCTGAGTAGGTGTCATTCTATTCTGGGG
GGTGGGGTGGGGCAGGACAGCAAGGGGGAGGATTGGGAAGACAATAGCCCAGCTTTTGTTCCCTTTAGTG
AGGGTTAATTGCGCGCTTGGCGTAATCATGGTCATAGCTGTTTCCTGTGTGAAATTGTTATCCGCTAATT
CACTCCTCAGGTGCAGGCTGCCTATCAGAAGGTGGTGGCTGGTGTGGCCAATGCCCTGGCTCACAAATAC
CACTGAGATCTTTTTCCCTCTGCCAAAAATTATGGGGACATCATGAAGCCCCTTGAGCATCTGACTTCTG
GCTAATAAAGGAAATTTATTTTCATTGCAATAGTGTGTTGGAATTTTTTGTGTCTCTCACTCGGAAGGAC
ATATGGGAGGGCAAATCATTTAAAACATCAGAATGAGTATTTGGTTTAGAGTTTGGCAACATATGCCCAT
ATGCTGGCTGCCATGAACAAAGGTTGGCTATAAAGAGGTCATCAGTATATGAAACAGCCCCCTGCTGTCC
ATTCCTTATTCCATAGAAAAGCCTTGACTTGAGGTTAGATTTTTTTTATATTTTGTTTTGTGTTATTTTT
TTCTTTAACATCCCTAAAATTTTCCTTACATGTTTTACTAGCCAGATTTTTCCTCCTCTCCTGACTACTC
CCAGTCATAGCTGTCCCTCTTCTCTTATGGAGATCGGCCGGCCGCCGGCGTCGACGCGCGCGGCCGCGGC
GCGCCGTTGCTGGCGTTTTTCCATAGGCTCCGCCCCCCTGACGAGCATCACAAAAATCGACGCTCAAGTC
AGAGGTGGCGAAACCCGACAGGACTATAAAGATACCAGGCGTTTCCCCCTGGAAGCTCCCTCGTGCGCTC
TCCTGTTCCGACCCTGCCGCTTACCGGATACCTGTCCGCCTTTCTCCCTTCGGGAAGCGTGGCGCTTTCT
CATAGCTCACGCTGTAGGTATCTCAGTTCGGTGTAGGTCGTTCGCTCCAAGCTGGGCTGTGTGCACGAAC
CCCCCGTTCAGCCCGACCGCTGCGCCTTATCCGGTAACTATCGTCTTGAGTCCAACCCGGTAAGACACGA
CTTATCGCCACTGGCAGCAGCCACTGGTAACAGGATTAGCAGAGCGAGGTATGTAGGCGGTGCTACAGAG
TTCTTGAAGTGGTGGCCTAACTACGGCTACACTAGAAGAACAGTATTTGGTATCTGCGCTCTGCTGAAGC
CAGTTACCTTCGGAAAAAGAGTTGGTAGCTCTTGATCCGGCAAACAAACCACCGCTGGTAGCGGTGGTTT
TTTTGTTTGCAAGCAGCAGATTACGCGCAGAAAAAAAGGATCTCAAGAAGATCCTTTGATCTTTTCTACG
GGGTCTGACGCTCAGTGGAACGAAAACTCACGTTAAGGGATTTTGGTCATGAGATTATCAAAAAGGATCT
TCACCTAGATCCTTTTAAATTAAAAATGAAGTTTTAAATCAATCTAAAGTATATATGAGTAAACTTGGTC
TGACAGTTACCAATGCTTAATCAGTGAGGCACCTATCTGAGCGATCTGTCTATTTCGTTCATCCATAGTT
GCCTGACTCCCCGTCGTGTAGATAACTACGATACGGGAGGGCTTACCATCTGGCCCCAGTGCTGCAATGA
TACCGCGAGACCCACGCTCACCGGCTCCAGATTTATCAGCAATAAACCAGCCAGCCGGAAGGGCCGAGCG
CAGAAGTGGTCCTGCAACTTTATCCGCCTCCATCCAGTCTATTAATTGTTGCCGGGAAGCTAGAGTAAGT
AGTTCGCCAGTTAATAGTTTGCGCAACGTTGTTGCCATTGCTACAGGCATCGTGGTGTCACGCTCGTCGT
TTGGTATGGCTTCATTCAGCTCCGGTTCCCAACGATCAAGGCGAGTTACATGATCCCCCATGTTGTGCAA
AAAAGCGGTTAGCTCCTTCGGTCCTCCGATCGTTGTCAGAAGTAAGTTGGCCGCAGTGTTATCACTCATG
GTTATGGCAGCACTGCATAATTCTCTTACTGTCATGCCATCCGTAAGATGCTTTTCTGTGACTGGTGAGT
ACTCAACCAAGTCATTCTGAGAATAGTGTATGCGGCGACCGAGTTGCTCTTGCCCGGCGTCAATACGGGA
TAATACCGCGCCACATAGCAGAACTTTAAAAGTGCTCATCATTGGAAAACGTTCTTCGGGGCGAAAACTC
TCAAGGATCTTACCGCTGTTGAGATCCAGTTCGATGTAACCCACTCGTGCACCCAACTGATCTTCAGCAT
CTTTTACTTTCACCAGCGTTTCTGGGTGAGCAAAAACAGGAAGGCAAAATGCCGCAAAAAAGGGAATAAG
GGCGACACGGAAATGTTGAATACTCATACTCTTCCTTTTTCAATATTATTGAAGCATTTATCAGGGTTAT
TGTCTCATGAGCGGATACATATTTGAATGTATTTAGAAAAATAAACAAATAGGGGTTCCGCGCACATTTC
CCCGAAAAGTGCCACCTGACGTCTAAGAAACCATTATTATCATGACATTAACCTATAAAAATAGGCGTAT
CACGAGGCCCTTTCGTCTACGCGCGCGCCGGCGGCGCGCCGTCGACGGCCGGCCGCGGCCGC
